>Addgene plasmid #141773 | TFORF0972 | addgene full sequence | sequence record 454915 | Addgene NGS Result
TTAATGTAGTCTTATGCAATACTCTTGTAGTCTTGCAACATGGTAACGATGAGTTAGCAACATGCCTTAC
AAGGAGAGAAAAAGCACCGTGCATGCCGATTGGTGGAAGTAAGGTGGTACGATCGTGCCTTATTAGGAAG
GCAACAGACGGGTCTGACATGGATTGGACGAACCACTGAATTGCCGCATTGCAGAGATATTGTATTTAAG
TGCCTAGCTCGATACATAAACGGGTCTCTCTGGTTAGACCAGATCTGAGCCTGGGAGCTCTCTGGCTAAC
TAGGGAACCCACTGCTTAAGCCTCAATAAAGCTTGCCTTGAGTGCTTCAAGTAGTGTGTGCCCGTCTGTT
GTGTGACTCTGGTAACTAGAGATCCCTCAGACCCTTTTAGTCAGTGTGGAAAATCTCTAGCAGTGGCGCC
CGAACAGGGACTTGAAAGCGAAAGGGAAACCAGAGGAGCTCTCTCGACGCAGGACTCGGCTTGCTGAAGC
GCGCACGGCAAGAGGCGAGGGGCGGCGACTGGTGAGTACGCCAAAAATTTTGACTAGCGGAGGCTAGAAG
GAGAGAGATGGGTGCGAGAGCGTCAGTATTAAGCGGGGGAGAATTAGATCGCGATGGGAAAAAATTCGGT
TAAGGCCAGGGGGAAAGAAAAAATATAAATTAAAACATATAGTATGGGCAAGCAGGGAGCTAGAACGATT
CGCAGTTAATCCTGGCCTGTTAGAAACATCAGAAGGCTGTAGACAAATACTGGGACAGCTACAACCATCC
CTTCAGACAGGATCAGAAGAACTTAGATCATTATATAATACAGTAGCAACCCTCTATTGTGTGCATCAAA
GGATAGAGATAAAAGACACCAAGGAAGCTTTAGACAAGATAGAGGAAGAGCAAAACAAAAGTAAGACCAC
CGCACAGCAAGCGGCCGCTGATCTTCAGACCTGGAGGAGGAGATATGAGGGACAATTGGAGAAGTGAATT
ATATAAATATAAAGTAGTAAAAATTGAACCATTAGGAGTAGCACCCACCAAGGCAAAGAGAAGAGTGGTG
CAGAGAGAAAAAAGAGCAGTGGGAATAGGAGCTTTGTTCCTTGGGTTCTTGGGAGCAGCAGGAAGCACTA
TGGGCGCAGCGTCAATGACGCTGACGGTACAGGCCAGACAATTATTGTCTGGTATAGTGCAGCAGCAGAA
CAATTTGCTGAGGGCTATTGAGGCGCAACAGCATCTGTTGCAACTCACAGTCTGGGGCATCAAGCAGCTC
CAGGCAAGAATCCTGGCTGTGGAAAGATACCTAAAGGATCAACAGCTCCTGGGGATTTGGGGTTGCTCTG
GAAAACTCATTTGCACCACTGCTGTGCCTTGGAATGCTAGTTGGAGTAATAAATCTCTGGAACAGATTTG
GAATCACACGACCTGGATGGAGTGGGACAGAGAAATTAACAATTACACAAGCTTAATACACTCCTTAATT
GAAGAATCGCAAAACCAGCAAGAAAAGAATGAACAAGAATTATTGGAATTAGATAAATGGGCAAGTTTGT
GGAATTGGTTTAACATAACAAATTGGCTGTGGTATATAAAATTATTCATAATGATAGTAGGAGGCTTGGT
AGGTTTAAGAATAGTTTTTGCTGTACTTTCTATAGTGAATAGAGTTAGGCAGGGATATTCACCATTATCG
TTTCAGACCCACCTCCCAACCCCGAGGGGACCCATGCATTGCATCTCAATTAGTCAGCAACCAGGTGTGG
AAAGTCCCCAGGCTCCCCAGCAGGCAGAAGTATGCAAAGCATGCGTCTCAATTAGTCAGCAACCATAGTC
CCGCCCCTAACTCCGCCCATCCCGCCCCTAACTCCGCCCAGTTCCGCCCATTCTCCGCCCCATGGCTGAC
TAATTTTTTTTATTTATGCAGAGGCCGAGGCCGCCTCGGCCTCTGAGCTATTCCAGAAGTAGTGAGGAGG
CTTTTTTGGAGGCCTAGGCTTTTGCAAAAAGCTTTCTAGAGGTACCACCGGAGCTTACCATGACCGAGTA
CAAGCCCACGGTGCGCCTCGCCACCCGCGACGACGTCCCCAGGGCCGTACGCACCCTCGCCGCCGCGTTC
GCCGACTACCCCGCCACGCGCCACACCGTCGATCCGGACCGCCACATCGAGCGGGTCACCGAGCTGCAAG
AACTCTTCCTCACGCGCGTCGGGCTCGACATCGGCAAGGTGTGGGTCGCGGACGACGGCGCCGCCGTGGC
GGTCTGGACCACGCCGGAGAGCGTCGAAGCGGGGGCGGTGTTCGCCGAGATCGGCCCGCGCATGGCCGAG
TTGAGCGGTTCCCGGCTGGCCGCGCAGCAACAGATGGAAGGCCTCCTGGCGCCGCACCGGCCCAAGGAGC
CCGCGTGGTTCCTGGCCACCGTCGGCGTCTCGCCCGACCACCAGGGCAAGGGTCTGGGCAGCGCCGTCGT
GCTCCCCGGAGTGGAGGCGGCCGAGCGCGCCGGGGTGCCCGCCTTCCTGGAGACCTCCGCGCCCCGCAAC
CTCCCCTTCTACGAGCGGCTCGGCTTCACCGTCACCGCCGACGTCGAGGTGCCCGAAGGACCGCGCACCT
GGTGCATGACCCGCAAGCCCGGTGCCAGTTAACGAATTCTAGATCTTGAGACAAATGGCAGTATTCATCC
ACAATTTTAAAAGAAAAGGGGGGATTGGGGGGTACAGTGCAGGGGAAAGAATAGTAGACATAATAGCAAC
AGACATACAAACTAAAGAATTACAAAAACAAATTACAAAAATTCAAAATTTTCGGGTTTATTACAGGGAC
AGCAGAGATCCACTTTGGCGCCGGCTCGAGGCCTGCAGGTGCAAAGATGGATAAAGTTTTAAACAGAGAG
GAATCTTTGCAGCTAATGGACCTTCTAGGTCTTGAAAGGAGTGGGAATTGGCTCCGGTGCCCGTCAGTGG
GCAGAGCGCACATCGCCCACAGTCCCCGAGAAGTTGGGGGGAGGGGTCGGCAATTGAACCGGTGCCTAGA
GAAGGTGGCGCGGGGTAAACTGGGAAAGTGATGTCGTGTACTGGCTCCGCCTTTTTCCCGAGGGTGGGGG
AGAACCGTATATAAGTGCAGTAGTCGCCGTGAACGTTCTTTTTCGCAACGGGTTTGCCGCCAGAACACAG
GTAAGTGCCGTGTGTGGTTCCCGCGGGCCTGGCCTCTTTACGGGTTATGGCCCTTGCGTGCCTTGAATTA
CTTCCACCTGGCTGCAGTACGTGATTCTTGATCCCGAGCTTCGGGTTGGAAGTGGGTGGGAGAGTTCGAG
GCCTTGCGCTTAAGGAGCCCCTTCGCCTCGTGCTTGAGTTGAGGCCTGGCCTGGGCGCTGGGGCCGCCGC
GTGCGAATCTGGTGGCACCTTCGCGCCTGTCTCGCTGCTTTCGATAAGTCTCTAGCCATTTAAAATTTTT
GATGACCTGCTGCGACGCTTTTTTTCTGGCAAGATAGTCTTGTAAATGCGGGCCAAGATCTGCACACTGG
TATTTCGGTTTTTGGGGCCGCGGGCGGCGACGGGGCCCGTGCGTCCCAGCGCACATGTTCGGCGAGGCGG
GGCCTGCGAGCGCGGCCACCGAGAATCGGACGGGGGTAGTCTCAAGCTGGCCGGCCTGCTCTGGTGCCTG
GCCTCGCGCCGCCGTGTATCGCCCCGCCCTGGGCGGCAAGGCTGGCCCGGTCGGCACCAGTTGCGTGAGC
GGAAAGATGGCCGCTTCCCGGCCCTGCTGCAGGGAGCTCAAAATGGAGGACGCGGCGCTCGGGAGAGCGG
GCGGGTGAGTCACCCACACAAAGGAAAAGGGCCTTTCCGTCCTCAGCCGTCGCTTCATGTGACTCCACGG
AGTACCGGGCGCCGTCCAGGCACCTCGATTAGTTCTCGAGCTTTTGGAGTACGTCGTCTTTAGGTTGGGG
GGAGGGGTTTTATGCGATGGAGTTTCCCCACACTGAGTGGGTGGAGACTGAAGTTAGGCCAGCTTGGCAC
TTGATGTAATTCTCCTTGGAATTTGCCCTTTTTGAGTTTGGATCTTGGTTCATTCTCAAGCCTCAGACAG
TGGTTCAAAGTTTTTTTCTTCCATTTCAGGTGTCGTGAGGCTAGCACCGCCACCATGTCGGGACACCCCG
GAAGCTGGGAAATGAACTCGGTTGCCTTTGAGGATGTGGCTGTGAACTTCACCCAGGAGGAGTGGGCTTT
GTTGGATCCTTCCCAGAAGAATCTCTATAGAGACGTGATGCAGGAAACCTTCAGGAATCTGGCTTCCATA
GGAAACAAAGGGGAAGACCAGAGCATTGAAGATCAGTACAAAAATTCTTCAAGAAATCTAAGATGTACTG
GTTCATAGTAATGAACTAGTCCGTAACTTGAAAGTATTTCGATTTCTTGGCTTTATATATCTTGTGGAAA
GGACGAAAGGCACAGAGTTACAGCACGATGACGCGTTAAGTCGACAATCAACCTCTGGATTACAAAATTT
GTGAAAGATTGACTGGTATTCTTAACTATGTTGCTCCTTTTACGCTATGTGGATACGCTGCTTTAATGCC
TTTGTATCATGCTATTGCTTCCCGTATGGCTTTCATTTTCTCCTCCTTGTATAAATCCTGGTTGCTGTCT
CTTTATGAGGAGTTGTGGCCCGTTGTCAGGCAACGTGGCGTGGTGTGCACTGTGTTTGCTGACGCAACCC
CCACTGGTTGGGGCATTGCCACCACCTGTCAGCTCCTTTCCGGGACTTTCGCTTTCCCCCTCCCTATTGC
CACGGCGGAACTCATCGCCGCCTGCCTTGCCCGCTGCTGGACAGGGGCTCGGCTGTTGGGCACTGACAAT
TCCGTGGTGTTGTCGGGGAAATCATCGTCCTTTCCTTGGCTGCTCGCCTGTGTTGCCACCTGGATTCTGC
GCGGGACGTCCTTCTGCTACGTCCCTTCGGCCCTCAATCCAGCGGACCTTCCTTCCCGCGGCCTGCTGCC
GGCTCTGCGGCCTCTTCCGCGTCTTCGCCTTCGCCCTCAGACGAGTCGGATCTCCCTTTGGGCCGCCTCC
CCGCGTCGACTTTAAGACCAATGACTTACAAGGCAGCTGTAGATCTTAGCCACTTTTTAAAAGAAAAGGG
GGGACTGGAAGGGCTAATTCACTCCCAACGAAGACAAGATCTGCTTTTTGCTTGTACTGGGTCTCTCTGG
TTAGACCAGATCTGAGCCTGGGAGCTCTCTGGCTAACTAGGGAACCCACTGCTTAAGCCTCAATAAAGCT
TGCCTTGAGTGCTTCAAGTAGTGTGTGCCCGTCTGTTGTGTGACTCTGGTAACTAGAGATCCCTCAGACC
CTTTTAGTCAGTGTGGAAAATCTCTAGCAGTACGTATAGTAGTTCATGTCATCTTATTATTCAGTATTTA
TAACTTGCAAAGAAATGAATATCAGAGAGTGAGAGGAACTTGTTTATTGCAGCTTATAATGGTTACAAAT
AAAGCAATAGCATCACAAATTTCACAAATAAAGCATTTTTTTCACTGCATTCTAGTTGTGGTTTGTCCAA
ACTCATCAATGTATCTTATCATGTCTGGCTCTAGCTATCCCGCCCCTAACTCCGCCCATCCCGCCCCTAA
CTCCGCCCAGTTCCGCCCATTCTCCGCCCCATGGCTGACTAATTTTTTTTATTTATGCAGAGGCCGAGGC
CGCCTCGGCCTCTGAGCTATTCCAGAAGTAGTGAGGAGGCTTTTTTGGAGGCCTAGGGACGTACCCAATT
CGCCCTATAGTGAGTCGTATTACGCGCGCTCACTGGCCGTCGTTTTACAACGTCGTGACTGGGAAAACCC
TGGCGTTACCCAACTTAATCGCCTTGCAGCACATCCCCCTTTCGCCAGCTGGCGTAATAGCGAAGAGGCC
CGCACCGATCGCCCTTCCCAACAGTTGCGCAGCCTGAATGGCGAATGGG
[124 nt withheld, positions 5930-6053]
C
[91 nt withheld, positions 6055-6145]
A
[49 nt withheld, positions 6147-6195]
CCTTTGACGTTGGAGTCCACGTTCTTT
[37 nt withheld, positions 6223-6259]
ACCCTATCTCGGTCTATTCTTTTGATTTATAAGGGATTTTGCCGATTTCGGCCTATTGGTTAAAAAATGA
GCTGATTTAACAAAAATTTAACGCGAATTTTAACAAAATATTAACGCTTACAATTTAGGTGGCACTTTTC
GGGGAAATGTGCGCGGAACCCCTATTTGTTTATTTTTCTAAATACATTCAAATATGTATCCGCTCATGAG
ACAATAACCCTGATAAATGCTTCAATAATATTGAAAAAGGAAGAGTATGAGTATTCAACATTTCCGTGTC
GCCCTTATTCCCTTTTTTGCGGCATTTTGCCTTCCTGTTTTTGCTCACCCAGAAACGCTGGTGAAAGTAA
AAGATGCTGAAGATCAGTTGGGTGCACGAGTGGGTTACATCGAACTGGATCTCAACAGCGGTAAGATCCT
TGAGAGTTTTCGCCCCGAAGAACGTTTTCCAATGATGAGCACTTTTAAAGTTCTGCTATGTGGCGCGGTA
TTATCCCGTATTGACGCCGGGCAAGAGCAACTCGGTCGCCGCATACACTATTCTCAGAATGACTTGGTTG
AGTACTCACCAGTCACAGAAAAGCATCTTACGGATGGCATGACAGTAAGAGAATTATGCAGTGCTGCCAT
AACCATGAGTGATAACACTGCGGCCAACTTACTTCTGACAACGATCGGAGGACCGAAGGAGCTAACCGCT
TTTTTGCACAACATGGGGGATCATGTAACTCGCCTTGATCGTTGGGAACCGGAGCTGAATGAAGCCATAC
CAAACGACGAGCGTGACACCACGATGCCTGTAGCAATGGCAACAACGTTGCGCAAACTATTAACTGGCGA
ACTACTTACTCTAGCTTCCCGGCAACAATTAATAGACTGGATGGAGGCGGATAAAGTTGCAGGACCACTT
CTGCGCTCGGCCCTTCCGGCTGGCTGGTTTATTGCTGATAAATCTGGAGCCGGTGAGCGTGGGTCTCGCG
GTATCATTGCAGCACTGGGGCCAGATGGTAAGCCCTCCCGTATCGTAGTTATCTACACGACGGGGAGTCA
GGCAACTATGGATGAACGAAATAGACAGATCGCTGAGATAGGTGCCTCACTGATTAAGCATTGGTAACTG
TCAGACCAAGTTTACTCATATATACTTTAGATTGATTTAAAACTTCATTTTTAATTTAAAAGGATCTAGG
TGAAGATCCTTTTTGATAATCTCATGACCAAAATCCCTTAACGTGAGTTTTCGTTCCACTGAGCGTCAGA
CCCCGTAGAAAAGATCAAAGGATCTTCTTGAGATCCTTTTTTTCTGCGCGTAATCTGCTGCTTGCAAACA
AAAAAACCACCGCTACCAGCGGTGGTTTGTTTGCCGGATCAAGAGCTACCAACTCTTTTTCCGAAGGTAA
CTGGCTTCAGCAGAGCGCAGATACCAAATACTGTTCTTCTAGTGTAGCCGTAGTTAGGCCACCACTTCAA
GAACTCTGTAGCACCGCCTACATACCTCGCTCTGCTAATCCTGTTACCAGTGGCTGCTGCCAGTGGCGAT
AAGTCGTGTCTTACCGGGTTGGACTCAAGACGATAGTTACCGGATAAGGCGCAGCGGTCGGGCTGAACGG
GGGGTTCGTGCACACAGCCCAGCTTGGAGCGAACGACCTACACCGAACTGAGATACCTACAGCGTGAGCT
ATGAGAAAGCGCCACGCTTCCCGAAGGGAGAAAGGCGGACAGGTATCCGGTAAGCGGCAGGGTCGGAACA
GGAGAGCGCACGAGGGAGCTTCCAGGGGGAAACGCCTGGTATCTTTATAGTCCTGTCGGGTTTCGCCACC
TCTGACTTGAGCGTCGATTTTTGTGATGCTCGTCAGGGGGGCGGAGCCTATGGAAAAACGCCAGCAACGC
GGCCTTTTTACGGTTCCTGGCCTTTTGCTGGCCTTTTGCTCACATGTTCTTTCCTGCGTTATCCCCTGAT
TCTGTGGATAACCGTATTACCGCCTTTGAGTGAGCTGATACCGCTCGCCGCAGCCGAACGACCGAGCGCA
GCGAGTCAGTGAGCGAGGAAGCGGAAGAGCGCCCAATACGCAAACCGCCTCTCCCCGCGCGTTGGCCGAT
TCATTAATGCAGCTGGCACGACAGGTTTCCCGACTGGAAAGCGGGCAGTGAGCGCAACGCAATTAATGTG
AGTTAGCTCACTCATTAGGCACCCCAGGCTTTACACTTTATGCTTCCGGCTCGTATGTTGTGTGGAATTG
TGAGCGGATAACAATTTCACACAGGAAACAGCTATGACCATGATTACGCCAAGCGCGCAATTAACCCTCA
CTAAAGGGAACAAAAGCTGGAGCTGCAAGC
Features (pLannotate 1.2.2; 31 found; start..end, strand, type, name):
      5..231     +  promoter       RSV promoter: Rous sarcoma virus enhancer/promoter
    232..412     +  LTR            5' LTR (truncated): truncated 5' long terminal repeat (LTR) from HIV-1
    459..584     +  misc_feature   HIV-1 Ψ: packaging signal of human immunodeficiency virus type 1
    568..931     +  CDS            HIV-1 gag (fragment): gag protein from human immunodeficiency virus 1; gag
   1077..1310    +  misc_feature   RRE: The Rev response element (RRE) of HIV-1 allows for Rev-dependent mRNA export from the nucleus to the cytoplasm.
   1687..1713    +  CDS            Rev (fragment): human immunodeficiency virus 1 (HIV-1) Rev protein; rev; enhances nuclear export of unspliced and incompletely spliced viral mRNAs
   1720..1743    +  promoter       SV40 promoter (fragment): SV40 early promoter
   1744..1815    +  promoter       SV40 promoter (fragment): SV40 enhancer and early promoter
   1839..1974    +  rep_origin     SV40 ori: SV40 origin of replication
   2020..2616    +  CDS            PuroR (fragment): puromycin N-acetyltransferase; pac from Streptomyces; confers resistance to puromycin
   2665..2782    +  misc_feature   cPPT/CTS: central polypurine tract and central termination sequence of HIV-1
   2847..2913    +  CDS            small t antigen (fragment): SV40 (simian virus 40) small t antigen
   2920..4098    +  promoter       EF-1α promoter: strong constitutive promoter for human elongation factor EF-1α
   4115..4333    +  CDS            ZNF124 (fragment): ZN124_HUMAN - Experimental evidence at protein level: Swiss-Prot protein existence level 1. May be involved in transcriptional regulation. From Homo sapiens (Human).
   4361..4414    +  promoter       U6 promoter (fragment): RNA polymerase III promoter for human U6 snRNA
   4456..5044    +  misc_feature   WPRE: woodchuck hepatitis virus posttranscriptional regulatory element
   5095..5114    +  misc_feature   cPPT/CTS (fragment): central polypurine tract and central termination sequence of HIV-1
   5116..5349    +  LTR            3' LTR (ΔU3): self-inactivating 3' long terminal repeat (LTR) from HIV-1
   5427..5548    +  polyA_signal   SV40 poly(A) signal: SV40 polyadenylation signal
   5588..5723    +  rep_origin     SV40 ori: SV40 origin of replication
   5744..5762    -  promoter       T7 promoter: promoter for bacteriophage T7 RNA polymerase
   5770..5925    +  CDS            lacZα (fragment): LacZα fragment of β-galactosidase; lacZ fragment
   5930..6358    +  rep_origin     f1 ori (sequence partly withheld): f1 bacteriophage origin of replication; arrow indicates direction of (+) strand synthesis
   6411..6515    +  promoter       AmpR promoter: bla
   6516..7376    +  CDS            AmpR: β-lactamase; bla; confers resistance to ampicillin, carbenicillin, and related antibiotics
   7547..8135    +  rep_origin     ori: high-copy-number ColE1/pMB1/pBR322/pUC origin of replication
   8318..8410    +  CDS            lacI (fragment): lac repressor; lacI; The lac repressor binds to the lac operator to inhibit transcription in E. coli. This inhibition can be relieved by adding lactose or isopropyl-β-D-thiogalactopyranoside (IPTG).
   8423..8444    +  protein_bind   CAP binding site: CAP binding activates transcription in the presence of cAMP. E. coli catabolite activator protein
   8459..8489    +  promoter       lac promoter: promoter for the E. coli lac operon
   8497..8513    +  protein_bind   lac operator: The lac repressor binds to the lac operator to inhibit transcription in E. coli. This inhibition can be relieved by adding lactose or isopropyl-β-D-thiogalactopyranoside (IPTG). lac repressor encoded by lacI
   8558..8576    +  promoter       T3 promoter: promoter for bacteriophage T3 RNA polymerase
