[The description below was written by a language model from this plasmid's Addgene catalogue record and pLannotate feature annotations shown in this document.]
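Description:
TFORF0972 is a lentiviral mammalian expression plasmid built on the pLX_TRC317 backbone, one member of a barcoded transcription factor ORF collection. It carries a short human ZNF124 open reading frame (listed as a 335 bp insert, corresponding to a specific annotated transcript isoform rather than the full-length zinc finger protein) under the strong constitutive EF-1α promoter. According to the record, each clone in the collection also carries a unique 24 bp barcode that lets the transcription factor be identified in pooled screens. The barcode is not annotated as such in the feature table, although a short unannotated stretch and a small U6-like fragment lie between the ORF and the WPRE. The WPRE downstream of the insert enhances transcript stability and expression.

The viral framework is a third-generation, self-inactivating design. An RSV promoter drives a truncated HIV-1 5' LTR, followed by the Ψ packaging signal with a partial gag sequence, the RRE for Rev-dependent nuclear export, a cPPT/CTS element, and a ΔU3 3' LTR with an SV40 polyadenylation signal beyond it. Upstream of the EF-1α cassette, an SV40 early promoter drives puromycin N-acetyltransferase, allowing selection of transduced mammalian cells. In bacteria the plasmid is maintained through a high-copy ColE1/pUC-type origin and ampicillin resistance. An f1 origin and remnants of a lac/T7/T3 cloning region are also present. The depositor warns that the plasmid may recombine during propagation.

The stated use is overexpression of ZNF124, individually or within pooled libraries, to study how transcription factors affect cell state and directed differentiation.
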