Addgene plasmid #141773: TFORF0972
Purpose: Lentiviral vector for overexpressing transcription factor ORFs with unique 24-bp barcodes. Barcodes facilitate identification of transcription factors in pooled screens.
Depositing lab: Feng Zhang. Depositing organization: Broad Institute. Publication: A transcription factor atlas of directed differentiation. Joung J, Ma S, Tay T, Geiger-Schuller KR, Kirchgatterer PC, Verdine VK, Guo B, Arias-Garcia MA, Allen WE, Singh A, Kuksenko O, Abudayyeh OO, Gootenberg JS, Fu Z, Macrae RK, Buenrostro JD, Regev A, Zhang F. Cell. 2023 Jan 5;186(1):209-229.e26. doi: 10.1016/j.cell.2022.11.026. PubMed 36608654.
Backbone
  Vector backbone: pLX_TRC317
  Backbone manufacturer: Broad Institute Genetic Perturbation Platform
  Backbone size w/o insert (bp): 8264
  Vector type: Mammalian Expression, Lentiviral
  Selectable markers: Puromycin
Growth in bacteria
  Bacterial resistance: Ampicillin, 100 μg/mL
  Growth temperature: 30°C
  Growth strain: NEB Stable
  Copy number: High Copy
Gene/Insert
  Gene/Insert name: ZNF124
  Species: H. sapiens (human)
  Insert size (bp): 335
  Entrez Gene: ZNF124 (a.k.a. HZF16, HZF-16, MGC117046)
  Promoter: EF1a
  Cloning method: Unknown
  Sequencing primers: 5′ GGGTGGAGACTGAAGTTAGGCCAG; 3′ CACATAGCGTAAAAGGAGCAACATAG
Terms and licenses: Academic/Nonprofit Terms; Industry Terms: Not Available to Industry
Depositor comments: NM_001297567,ENST00000491356 . The transcription factor ORF portion of this plasmid was synthesized by Genewiz. Please test multiple small colonies in case of plasmid recombination. To make this collection available in a timely manner, a portion of this collection was not fully sequenced by Addgene. If an Addgene verified full plasmid sequence is not available, please contact us prior to placing an order to request the full sequence.
How to cite: TFORF0972 was a gift from Feng Zhang (Addgene plasmid # 141773 ; http://n2t.net/addgene:141773 ; RRID:Addgene_141773)
