>Addgene plasmid #141773 | TFORF0972 | depositor partial sequence | sequence record 277456 | Insert
ACCGCCACCATGTCGGGACACCCCGGAAGCTGGGAAATGAACTCGGTTGCCTTTGAGGATGTGGCTGTGA
ACTTCACCCAGGAGGAGTGGGCTTTGTTGGATCCTTCCCAGAAGAATCTCTATAGAGACGTGATGCAGGA
AACCTTCAGGAATCTGGCTTCCATAGGAAACAAAGGGGAAGACCAGAGCATTGAAGATCAGTACAAAAAT
TCTTCAAGAAATCTAAGATGTACTGGTTCATAGTAATGAACTAGTCCGTAACTTGAAAGTATTTCGATTT
CTTGGCTTTATATATCTTGTGGAAAGGACGAAAGGCACAGAGTTACAGCACGATG
