>Addgene plasmid #141773 | TFORF0972 | depositor partial sequence | sequence record 277457 | Barcode
AAGGCACAGAGTTACAGCACGATG
